>Addgene plasmid #157548 | pD649-HAsp-LEPR-COMP5AP-AviTag-9xHis | addgene full sequence | sequence record 449663 | Addgene NGS Result
TTTCAATATTATTGAAGCATTTATCAGGGTTATTGTCTCATGAGCGGATACATATTTGAATGTATTTAGA
AAAATAAACAAATAGGGGTCAGTGTTACAACCAATTAACCAATTCTGAACATTATCGCGAGCCCATTTAT
ACCTGAATATGGCTCATAACACCCCTTGCTCATGACCAAAATCCCTTAACGTGAGTTACGCGCGCGTCGT
TCCACTGAGCGTCAGACCCCGTAGAAAAGATCAAAGGATCTTCTTGAGATCCTTTTTTTCTGCGCGTAAT
CTGCTGCTTGCAAACAAAAAAACCACCGCTACCAGCGGTGGTTTGTTTGCCGGATCAAGAGCTACCAACT
CTTTTTCCGAAGGTAACTGGCTTCAGCAGAGCGCAGATACCAAATACTGTTCTTCTAGTGTAGCCGTAGT
TAGCCCACCACTTCAAGAACTCTGTAGCACCGCCTACATACCTCGCTCTGCTAATCCTGTTACCAGTGGC
TGCTGCCAGTGGCGATAAGTCGTGTCTTACCGGGTTGGACTCAAGACGATAGTTACCGGATAAGGCGCAG
CGGTCGGGCTGAACGGGGGGTTCGTGCACACAGCCCAGCTTGGAGCGAACGACCTACACCGAACTGAGAT
ACCTACAGCGTGAGCTATGAGAAAGCGCCACGCTTCCCGAAGGGAGAAAGGCGGACAGGTATCCGGTAAG
CGGCAGGGTCGGAACAGGAGAGCGCACGAGGGAGCTTCCAGGGGGAAACGCCTGGTATCTTTATAGTCCT
GTCGGGTTTCGCCACCTCTGACTTGAGCGTCGATTTTTGTGATGCTCGTCAGGGGGGCGGAGCCTATGGA
AAAACGCCAGCAACGCGGCCTTTTTACGGTTCCTGGCCTTTTGCTGGCCTTTTGCTCACATGTTCTTTCC
TGCGTTATCCCCTGATTCTGTGGATAACCGTATTACCGCCTTTGAGTGAGCTGATACCGCTCGCCGCAGC
CGAACGACCGAGCGCAGCGAGTCAGTGAGCGAGGAAGCGGAAGGCGAGAGTAGGGAACTGCCAGGCATCA
AACTAAGCAGAAGGCCCCTGACGGATGGCCTTTTTGCGTTTCTACAAACTCTTTCTGTGTTGTAAAACGA
CGGCCAGTCTTAAGCTCGGGCCCCCTGGGCGGTTCTGATAACGAGTAATCGTTAATCCGCAAATAACGTA
AAAACCCGCTTCGGCGGGTTTTTTTATGGGGGGAGTTTAGGGAAAGAGCATTTGTCAGAATATTTAAGGG
CGCCTGTCACTTTGCTTGATATATGAGAATTATTTAACCTTATAAATGAGAAAAAAGCAACGCACTTTAA
ATAAGATACGTTGCTTTTTCGATTGATGAACACCTATAATTAAACTATTCATCTATTATTTATGATTTTT
TGTATATACAATATTTCTAGTTTGTTAAAGAGAATTAAGAAAATAAATCTCGAAAATAATAAAGGGAAAA
TCAGTTTTTGATATCAAAATTATACATGTCAACGATAATACAAAATATAATACAAACTATAAGATGTTAT
CAGTATTTATTATCATTTAGAATAAATTTTGTGTCGCCCTTAATTGTGAGCGGATAACAATTACGAGCTT
CATGCACAGTGGCGTTGACTCAATATTGGCCATTAGCCATATTATTCATTGGTTATATAGCATAAATCAA
TATTGGCTATTGGCCATTGCATACGTTGTATCTATATCATAATATGTACATTTATATTGGCTCATGTCCA
ATATGACCGCCATGTTGGCATTGATTATTGACTAGTTATTAATAGTAATCAATTACGGGGTCATTAGTTC
ATAGCCCATATATGGAGTTCCGCGTTACATAACTTACGGTAAATGGCCCGCCTGGCTGACCGCCCAACGA
CCCCCGCCCATTGACGTCAATAATGACGTATGTTCCCATAGTAACGCCAATAGGGACTTTCCATTGACGT
CAATGGGTGGAGTATTTACGGTAAACTGCCCACTTGGCAGTACATCAAGTGTATCATATGCCAAGTACGC
CCCCTATTGACGTCAATGACGGTAAATGGCCCGCCTGGCATTATGCCCAGTACATGACCTTATGGGACTT
TCCTACTTGGCAGTACATCTACGTATTAGTCATCGCTATTACCATGGTGATGCGGTTTTGGCAGTACATC
AATGGGCGTGGATAGCGGTTTGACTCACGGGGATTTCCAAGTCTCCACCCCATTGACGTCAATGGGAGTT
TGTTTTGGCACCAAAATCAACGGGACTTTCCAAAATGTCGTAACAACTCCGCCCCATTGACGCAAATGGG
CGGTAGGCGTGTACGGTGGGAGGTCTATATAAGCAGAGCTCGTTTAGTGAACCGTCAGATCGCCTGGAGA
CGCCATCCACGCTGTTTTGACCTCCATAGAAGACACCGGGACCGATCCAGCCTCCGCGGCCGGGAACGGT
GCATTGGAACGCGGATTCCCCGTGCCAAGAGTGACGTAAGTACCGCCTATAGAGTCTATAGGCCCACCCC
CTTGGCTTCGTTAGAACGCGGCTACAATTAATACATAACCTTATGTATCATACACATACGATTTAGGTGA
CACTATAGAATAACATCCACTTTGCCTTTCTCTCCACAGGTGTCCACTCCCAGGTCCAACTGCACCTCGG
TTCTATCGAAAACGCGCCTGCTAGCGCCACCATGAAGACCATCATTGCCCTGAGCTACATCTTCTGCCTG
GTGTTCGCTGCGGCCGCCTTTAATCTGAGCTACCCCATCACACCCTGGCGGTTCAAGCTGAGCTGCATGC
CTCCTAACTCTACCTACGACTACTTCCTGCTGCCTGCCGGCCTGAGCAAGAACACCAGCAATAGCAACGG
CCACTACGAGACAGCCGTGGAACCCAAGTTCAACAGCAGCGGCACCCACTTCAGCAACCTGTCCAAGACC
ACCTTCCACTGCTGCTTCAGATCCGAGCAGGACCGGAATTGCAGCCTGTGCGCCGATAACATCGAGGGCA
AGACCTTCGTGTCCACCGTGAACAGCCTGGTGTTCCAGCAGATCGACGCCAACTGGAATATCCAGTGCTG
GCTGAAGGGCGACCTGAAGCTGTTCATCTGCTACGTGGAAAGCCTGTTCAAGAACCTCTTCCGGAACTAC
AACTACAAGGTCCACCTCCTGTACGTGCTGCCCGAGGTGCTGGAAGATTCTCCACTGGTGCCTCAGAAAG
GCAGCTTCCAGATGGTGCACTGCAACTGCAGCGTGCACGAGTGCTGCGAATGTCTGGTGCCTGTGCCTAC
CGCCAAGCTGAACGATACCCTGCTGATGTGCCTGAAGATCACCTCTGGCGGCGTGATCTTTCAGAGCCCT
CTGATGAGCGTGCAGCCCATCAACATGGTCAAGCCCGATCCTCCACTGGGACTGCACATGGAAATCACCG
ACGACGGCAATCTGAAGATCTCTTGGAGCAGCCCTCCTCTGGTGCCCTTTCCACTGCAATACCAAGTGAA
GTACAGCGAGAACAGCACCACCGTGATCCGCGAGGCCGATAAGATCGTGTCTGCCACAAGCCTGCTGGTG
GACTCTATCCTGCCTGGCAGCAGCTACGAGGTGCAAGTGCGGGGCAAAAGACTGGACGGCCCTGGCATTT
GGAGCGATTGGAGCACCCCTAGAGTGTTCACGACCCAGGACGTGATCTACTTCCCACCTAAGATCCTGAC
CAGCGTGGGCAGCAACGTGTCCTTTCACTGCATCTACAAGAAAGAGAACAAGATCGTCCCCAGCAAAGAA
ATCGTGTGGTGGATGAACCTGGCCGAGAAGATCCCTCAGAGCCAGTACGACGTGGTGTCCGACCACGTGT
CCAAAGTGACCTTCTTCAACCTGAACGAGACAAAGCCCAGAGGCAAGTTCACCTACGACGCCGTGTACTG
CTGCAACGAGCACGAATGCCACCACAGATACGCCGAGCTGTACGTGATCGACGTGAACATCAACATCAGC
TGCGAGACAGACGGCTACCTGACCAAGATGACCTGCCGGTGGTCTACCAGCACCATCCAGTCTCTGGCCG
AGTCTACCCTGCAGCTGAGATACCACAGAAGCAGCCTGTACTGCAGCGACATCCCCAGCATTCACCCCAT
CAGCGAGCCCAAGGATTGCTACCTGCAGAGCGACGGCTTCTACGAGTGTATCTTTCAGCCCATCTTTCTG
CTGAGCGGCTACACCATGTGGATCAGAATCAACCACAGCCTGGGCAGCCTGGACTCCCCTCCTACATGTG
TGCTGCCTGACAGCGTCGTGAAGCCTCTGCCTCCATCTTCTGTGAAGGCCGAGATCACCATCAATATCGG
CCTGCTGAAGATTAGCTGGGAGAAGCCTGTGTTCCCCGAGAACAACCTGCAGTTCCAGATCAGATACGGC
CTGTCCGGCAAAGAGGTCCAGTGGAAGATGTACGAGGTGTACGACGCCAAGAGCAAGAGCGTGTCACTGC
CCGTGCCTGATCTGTGTGCCGTGTATGCAGTGCAAGTCCGGTGCAAGCGGCTGGATGGACTCGGCTACTG
GTCCAACTGGTCTAACCCTGCCTACACCGTGGTCATGGACATCAAGGTGCCCATGAGAGGCCCTGAGTTC
TGGCGGATCATCAACGGCGACACCATGAAGAAAGAAAAGAACGTGACCCTGCTGTGGAAGCCCCTGATGA
AGAACGACTCCCTGTGCTCCGTGCAGAGATACGTGATCAACCACCACACCAGCTGCAATGGAACTTGGAG
CGAGGACGTGGGCAACCACACCAAGTTTACCTTTCTGTGGACCGAGCAGGCCCACACCGTGACTGTGCTG
GCCATCAATTCTATCGGCGCCAGCGTGGCCAACTTCAATCTGACCTTCAGCTGGCCCATGAGCAAAGTGA
ACATCGTGCAGAGCCTGAGCGCCTATCCTCTGAACAGCAGCTGCGTGATCGTGTCCTGGATTCTGAGCCC
CAGCGACTACAAGCTGATGTACTTCATCATCGAGTGGAAGAACCTGAATGAGGACGGCGAGATCAAGTGG
CTGCGGATCAGCTCCAGCGTGAAGAAGTACTACATCCACGACCACTTCATCCCCATCGAGAAGTACCAGT
TCTCTCTGTACCCCATCTTTATGGAAGGCGTGGGCAAGCCCAAGATCATCAATAGCTTCACCCAGGATGA
TATTGAGAAGCACCAGTCCGATGGCGCGCCGGAAGATCAAGTTGATCCAAGATTGATTGATGGCAAGGGC
GGATCTCTGGAGGTGCTGTTCCAGGGACCAGGCGGAAGCGGCAATCCCGGCGGCGATCTGGCCCCCCAGA
TGCTGCGCGAGCTGCAGGAGACCAATGCCGCCCTGCAGGACGTGCGCGAGCTGCTGCGCCACCGCGTGAA
GGAGATCACCTTCCTGAAGAACACCGTGATGGAGTGCGACGCCTGCGGTATGCAGCCCTCTAGAGGCTCC
GGCTCCATCATCCCAGTTGAGGAGGAGAACCCGGACTTCTGGAACCGCGAGGCAGCCGAGGCCCTGGGTG
CCGCCAAGAAGCTGCAGCCTGCACAGACAGCCGCCAAGAACCTCATCATCTTCCTGGGCGATGGGATGGG
GGTGTCTACGGTGACAGCTGCCAGGATCCTAAAAGGGCAGAAGAAGGACAAACTGGGGCCTGAGATACCC
CTGGCCATGGACCGCTTCCCATATGTGGCTCTGTCCAAGACATACAATGTAGACAAACATGTGCCAGACA
GTGGAGCCACAGCCACGGCCTACCTGTGCGGGGTCAAGGGCAACTTCCAGACCATTGGCTTGAGTGCAGC
CGCCCGCTTTAACCAGTGCAACACGACACGCGGCAACGAGGTCATCTCCGTGATGAATCGGGCCAAGAAA
GCAGGGAAGTCAGTGGGAGTGGTAACCACCACACGAGTGCAGCACGCCTCGCCAGCCGGCACCTACGCCC
ACACGGTGAACCGCAACTGGTACTCGGACGCCGACGTGCCTGCCTCGGCCCGCCAGGAGGGGTGCCAGGA
CATCGCTACGCAGCTCATCTCCAACATGGACATTGACGTGATCCTAGGTGGAGGCCGAAAGTACATGTTT
CGCATGGGAACCCCAGACCCTGAGTACCCAGATGACTACAGCCAAGGTGGGACCAGGCTGGACGGGAAGA
ATCTGGTGCAGGAATGGCTGGCGAAGCGCCAGGGTGCCCGGTATGTGTGGAACCGCACTGAGCTCATGCA
GGCTTCCCTGGACCCGTCTGTGACCCATCTCATGGGTCTCTTTGAGCCTGGAGACATGAAATACGAGATC
CACCGAGACTCCACACTGGACCCCTCCCTGATGGAGATGACAGAGGCTGCCCTGCGCCTGCTGAGCAGGA
ACCCCCGCGGCTTCTTCCTCTTCGTGGAGGGTGGTCGCATCGACCATGGTCATCATGAAAGCAGGGCTTA
CCGGGCACTGACTGAGACGATCATGTTCGACGACGCCATTGAGAGGGCGGGCCAGCTCACCAGCGAGGAG
GACACGCTGAGCCTCGTCACTGCCGACCACTCCCACGTCTTCTCCTTCGGAGGCTACCCCCTGCGAGGGA
GCTCCATCTTCGGGCTGGCCCCTGGCAAGGCCCGGGACAGGAAGGCCTACACGGTCCTCCTATACGGAAA
CGGTCCAGGCTATGTGCTCAAGGACGGCGCCCGGCCGGATGTTACCGAGAGCGAGAGCGGGAGCCCCGAG
TATCGGCAGCAGTCAGCAGTGCCCCTGGACGAAGAGACCCACGCAGGCGAGGACGTGGCGGTGTTCGCGC
GCGGCCCGCAGGCGCACCTGGTTCACGGCGTGCAGGAGCAGACCTTCATAGCGCACGTCATGGCCTTCGC
CGCCTGCCTGGAGCCCTACACCGCCTGCGACCTGGCGCCCCCCGCCGGCACCACCGACGCCGCGCACCCG
GGTGGCGGAGGACTGAACGACATCTTCGAGGCTCAGAAAATCGAATGGCACGAACATCACCATCACCATC
ACCATCACCATTAAGGCCGGCCTGTAGTCACTGGCACAACGCGTTACCCGGTAAGCCAATCGGGTATACA
CGGTCGTCATACTGCAGACAGGGTTCTTCTACTTTGCAAGATAGTCTTGAGTAGTAAAATAAATAGATAG
AGAAAATCAGCCTCGACTGTGCCTTCTAGTTGCCAGCCATCTGTTGTTTGCCCCTCCCCCGTGCCTTCCT
TGACCCTGGAAGGTGCCACTCCCACTGTCCTTTCCTAATAAAATGAGGAAATTGCATCACAACACTCAAC
CCTATCTCGGTCTATTCTTTTGATTTATAAGGGATTTTGCCGATTTCGGCCTATTGGTTAAAAAATGAGC
TGATTTAACAAAAATTTAACGCGAATTAATTCTGTGGAATGTGTGTCAGTTAGGGTGTGGAAAGTCCCCA
GGCTCCCCAGCAGGCAGAAGTATGCAAAGCATGCATCTCAATTAGTCAGCAACCAGGTGTGGAAAGTCCC
CAGGCTCCCCAGCAGGCAGAAGTATGCAAAGCATGCATCTCAATTAGTCAGCAACCATAGTCCCGCCCCT
AACTCCGCCCATCCCGCCCCTAACTCCGCCCAGTTCCGCCCATTCTCCGCCCCATGGCTGACTAATTTTT
TTTATTTATGCAGAGGCCGAGGCCGCCTCTGCCTCTGAGCTATTCCAGAAGTAGTGAGGAGGCTTTTTTG
GAGGCCTAGGCTTTTGCAAAAAGCTCCCGGGAGCTTGTATATCCATTTTCGGATCTGATCAGCACGTGTT
GACAATTAATCATCGGCATAGTATATCGGCATAGTATAATACGACAAGGTGAGGAACTAAACCATGACCG
AGTACAAGCCCACGGTGCGCCTCGCCACCCGCGACGACGTCCCCAGGGCCGTACGCACCCTCGCCGCCGC
GTTCGCCGACTACCCCGCCACGCGCCACACCGTCGATCCGGACCGCCACATCGAGCGGGTCACCGAGCTG
CAAGAACTCTTCCTCACGCGCGTCGGGCTCGACATCGGCAAGGTGTGGGTCGCGGACGACGGCGCCGCGG
TGGCGGTCTGGACCACGCCGGAGAGCGTCGAAGCGGGGGCGGTGTTCGCCGAGATCGGCCCGCGCATGGC
CGAGTTGAGCGGTTCCCGGCTGGCCGCGCAGCAACAGATGGAAGGCCTCCTGGCGCCGCACCGGCCCAAG
GAGCCCGCGTGGTTCCTGGCCACCGTCGGCGTCTCGCCCGACCACCAGGGCAAGGGTCTGGGCAGCGCCG
TCGTGCTCCCCGGAGTGGAGGCGGCCGAGCGCGCCGGGGTGCCCGCCTTCCTGGAGACATCCGCGCCCCG
CAACCTCCCCTTCTACGAGCGGCTCGGCTTCACCGTCACCGCCGACGTCGAGGTGCCCGAAGGACCGCGC
ACCTGGTGCATGACCCGCAAGCCCGGTGCCTGACACGTGCTACGAGATTTCGATTCCACCGCCGCCTTCT
ATGAAAGGTTGGGCTTCGGAATCGTTTTCCGGGACGCCGGCTGGATGATCCTCCAGCGCGGGGATCTCAT
GCTGGAGTTCTTCGCCCACCCCAACTTGTTTATTGCAGCTTATAATGGTTACAAATAAAGCAATAGCATC
ACAAATTTCACAAATAAAGCATTTTTTTCACTGCATTCTAGTTGTGGTTTGTCCAAACTCATCAATGTAT
CTTATCATGTCTGTATACCGTCGACCTCTAGCTAGAGCTTGGCGTAATCATGGTCATTACCAATGCTTAA
TCAGTGAGGCACCTATCTCAGCGATCTGTCTATTTCGTTCATCCATAGTTGCCTGACTCCCCGTCGTGTA
GATAACTACGATACGGGAGGGCTTACCATCTGGCCCCAGCGCTGCGATGATACCGCGAGAACCACGCTCA
CCGGCTCCGGATTTATCAGCAATAAACCAGCCAGCCGGAAGGGCCGAGCGCAGAAGTGGTCCTGCAACTT
TATCCGCCTCCATCCAGTCTATTAATTGTTGCCGGGAAGCTAGAGTAAGTAGTTCGCCAGTTAATAGTTT
GCGCAACGTTGTTGCCATCGCTACAGGCATCGTGGTGTCACGCTCGTCGTTTGGTATGGCTTCATTCAGC
TCCGGTTCCCAACGATCAAGGCGAGTTACATGATCCCCCATGTTGTGCAAAAAAGCGGTTAGCTCCTTCG
GTCCTCCGATCGTTGTCAGAAGTAAGTTGGCCGCAGTGTTATCACTCATGGTTATGGCAGCACTGCATAA
TTCTCTTACTGTCATGCCATCCGTAAGATGCTTTTCTGTGACTGGTGAGTACTCAACCAAGTCATTCTGA
GAATAGTGTATGCGGCGACCGAGTTGCTCTTGCCCGGCGTCAATACGGGATAATACCGCGCCACATAGCA
GAACTTTAAAAGTGCTCATCATTGGAAAACGTTCTTCGGGGCGAAAACTCTCAAGGATCTTACCGCTGTT
GAGATCCAGTTCGATGTAACCCACTCGTGCACCCAACTGATCTTCAGCATCTTTTACTTTCACCAGCGTT
TCTGGGTGAGCAAAAACAGGAAGGCAAAATGCCGCAAAAAAGGGAATAAGGGCGACACGGAAATGTTGAA
TACTCATATTCTTCCTT
Features (pLannotate 1.2.2; 24 found; start..end, strand, type, name):
    119..143     -  CDS            KanR (fragment): aminoglycoside phosphotransferase; aph(3')-Ia; confers resistance to kanamycin
    254..842     +  rep_origin     ori: high-copy-number ColE1/pMB1/pBR322/pUC origin of replication
   1067..1084    +  terminator     rrnB T2 terminator (fragment): transcription terminator T2 from the E. coli rrnB gene
   1109..1128    -  CDS            lacZα (fragment): LacZα fragment of β-galactosidase; lacZ fragment
   1584..1600    +  protein_bind   lac operator: The lac repressor binds to the lac operator to inhibit transcription in E. coli. This inhibition can be relieved by adding lactose or isopropyl-β-D-thiogalactopyranoside (IPTG). lac repressor encoded by lacI
   1843..2146    +  enhancer       CMV enhancer: human cytomegalovirus immediate early enhancer
   2147..2350    +  promoter       CMV promoter: human cytomegalovirus (CMV) immediate early promoter
   2486..2529    +  intron         CMV intron (fragment): modified intron A from human cytomegalovirus
   2581..2599    +  promoter       SP6 promoter: promoter for bacteriophage SP6 RNA polymerase
   2603..2640    +  CDS            IgH signal sequence (fragment): signal sequence from the mouse immunoglobulin heavy chain variable region
   2722..5202    +  CDS            LEPR (fragment): LEPR_HUMAN - Also known as DB, OBR. Experimental evidence at protein level: Swiss-Prot protein existence level 1. [Isoform E]: Antagonizes Isoform A and isoform B-mediated LEP binding and endocytosis. From Homo sapiens (Human).
   5299..5478    +  CDS            Comp (fragment): COMP_RAT - Experimental evidence at protein level: Swiss-Prot protein existence level 1. May play a role in the structural integrity of cartilage via its interaction with other extracellular matrix proteins such as the collagens and fibronectin. Can mediate the interaction of chondrocytes with the cartilage extracellular matrix through interaction with cell surface integrin receptors. Could play a role in the pathogenesis of osteoarthritis. Potent suppressor of apoptosis in both primary chondrocytes and transformed cells. Suppresses apoptosis by blocking the activation of caspase-3 and by indu
   5466..6918    +  CDS            SEAP (fragment): secreted alkaline phosphatase from human placenta The natural enzyme has a C-terminal transmembrane sequence that is replaced by a GPI anchor.
   6943..6984    +  CDS            AviTag™ (fragment): peptide tag that allows for enzymatic biotinylation
   6988..7011    +  CDS            8xHis: 8xHis affinity tag
   7157..7268    +  polyA_signal   bGH poly(A) signal: bovine growth hormone polyadenylation signal
   7269..7377    +  rep_origin     f1 ori (fragment): f1 bacteriophage origin of replication; arrow indicates direction of (+) strand synthesis
   7391..7720    +  promoter       SV40 promoter: SV40 enhancer and early promoter
   7768..7815    +  promoter       EM7 promoter: synthetic bacterial promoter&nbsp
   7834..8433    +  CDS            PuroR (fragment): puromycin N-acetyltransferase; pac from Streptomyces; confers resistance to puromycin
   8443..8568    +  CDS            ble (fragment): BLE_KLEPN - Experimental evidence at protein level: Swiss-Prot protein existence level 1. Binding protein with a strong affinity to the bleomycin family of antibiotics. Binds to CL990; an antimitotic-antibiotic compound. From Klebsiella pneumoniae.
   8563..8684    +  polyA_signal   SV40 poly(A) signal: SV40 polyadenylation signal
   8737..9597    -  CDS            AmpR: β-lactamase; bla; confers resistance to ampicillin, carbenicillin, and related antibiotics
   9600..89      -  promoter       AmpR promoter (fragment) (across the origin): bla
