[The description below was written by a language model from this plasmid's Addgene catalogue record and pLannotate feature annotations shown in this document.]
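Description:
pD649-HAsp-LEPR-COMP5AP-AviTag-9xHis is a mammalian expression plasmid built on the pD649 backbone for producing a secreted, multimerised form of the extracellular domain of the human leptin receptor (LEPR). It is propagated in E. coli as a high-copy plasmid through a ColE1/pUC-type origin and selected with ampicillin via the β-lactamase gene. The sequenced record is about 9.6 kb. Short annotated fragments of KanR, lacZα, an rrnB terminator, f1 ori and ble appear to be backbone remnants rather than functional parts.

Expression is driven by the CMV immediate-early enhancer and promoter, followed by a fragment of CMV intron A. An SP6 promoter lies just upstream of the coding region and also serves as a sequencing primer site. The open reading frame begins with a leader sequence: the plasmid name indicates an HA signal peptide, although the annotation tool matched a short stretch to an immunoglobulin heavy chain signal sequence. Next comes the LEPR ectodomain, cloned between preserved NotI and AscI sites. Downstream, supplied by the backbone, are the coiled-coil segment of rat cartilage oligomeric matrix protein (COMP), which drives pentamer assembly, human placental alkaline phosphatase as an enzymatic reporter, an AviTag for site-specific biotinylation, and a polyhistidine tag for purification (9xHis by name, annotated as 8xHis). A bGH polyadenylation signal terminates the transcript. A separate SV40/EM7 promoter cassette carrying a puromycin resistance gene with an SV40 poly(A) signal could allow selection in mammalian cells.

The pentameric AP fusion provides a high-avidity, readily detectable soluble "prey" reagent. It belongs to a collection generated for screening extracellular protein–protein interactions among human IgSF cell-surface proteins. The depositor notes that some plasmids in the collection may carry an IS4-like transposase insertion upstream of the CMV promoter; no such feature is annotated here.
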