Addgene plasmid #157548: pD649-HAsp-LEPR-COMP5AP-AviTag-9xHis
Purpose: Mammalian expression of cell-surface protein extracellular domain fused to COMP5AP-AviTag-9xHis. Protein is secreted from cells.
Depositing lab: Chris Garcia. Depositing organization: Stanford University. Publication: A Human IgSF Cell-Surface Interactome Reveals a Complex Network of Protein-Protein Interactions. Wojtowicz WM, Vielmetter J, Fernandes RA, Siepe DH, Eastman CL, Chisholm GB, Cox S, Klock H, Anderson PW, Rue SM, Miller JJ, Glaser SM, Bragstad ML, Vance J, Lam AW, Lesley SA, Zinn K, Garcia KC. Cell. 2020 Aug 20;182(4):1027-1043.e17. doi: 10.1016/j.cell.2020.07.025. PubMed 32822567.
Backbone
  Vector backbone: pD649
  Backbone size w/o insert (bp): 7153
  Vector type: Mammalian Expression
Growth in bacteria
  Bacterial resistance: Ampicillin, 100 μg/mL
  Growth temperature: 37°C
  Growth strain: DH5alpha
  Copy number: High Copy
Gene/Insert
  Gene/Insert name: LEPR
  Species: H. sapiens (human)
  Insert size (bp): 2454
  Entrez Gene: LEPR (a.k.a. CD295, LEP-R, LEPRD, OB-R, OBR)
  Promoter: CMV/SP6
  Tag / fusion protein: COMP5AP-AviTag-9xHis (C terminal on backbone)
  Cloning method: Restriction Enzyme; 5′ cloning site GCGGCCGC (not destroyed); 3′ cloning site GGCGCGCC (not destroyed)
  Sequencing primers: 5′ ATTTAGGTGACACTATAG; 3′ CGTCGCACTCCATCACGGTG
Resource information
  A portion of this plasmid was derived from a plasmid made by: synthesis by ThermoFisher
Terms and licenses: Academic/Nonprofit Terms; Industry Terms: Not Available to Industry
Depositor comments: Some plasmids in this collection may have an IS4-like element ISVsa5 family transposase upstream of the CMV promoter.
How to cite: pD649-HAsp-LEPR-COMP5AP-AviTag-9xHis was a gift from Chris Garcia (Addgene plasmid # 157548 ; http://n2t.net/addgene:157548 ; RRID:Addgene_157548)
