>Addgene plasmid #157548 | pD649-HAsp-LEPR-COMP5AP-AviTag-9xHis | depositor partial sequence | sequence record 304206 | insert (extracellular domain)
TTTAATCTGAGCTACCCCATCACACCCTGGCGGTTCAAGCTGAGCTGCATGCCTCCTAACTCTACCTACG
ACTACTTCCTGCTGCCTGCCGGCCTGAGCAAGAACACCAGCAATAGCAACGGCCACTACGAGACAGCCGT
GGAACCCAAGTTCAACAGCAGCGGCACCCACTTCAGCAACCTGTCCAAGACCACCTTCCACTGCTGCTTC
AGATCCGAGCAGGACCGGAATTGCAGCCTGTGCGCCGATAACATCGAGGGCAAGACCTTCGTGTCCACCG
TGAACAGCCTGGTGTTCCAGCAGATCGACGCCAACTGGAATATCCAGTGCTGGCTGAAGGGCGACCTGAA
GCTGTTCATCTGCTACGTGGAAAGCCTGTTCAAGAACCTCTTCCGGAACTACAACTACAAGGTCCACCTC
CTGTACGTGCTGCCCGAGGTGCTGGAAGATTCTCCACTGGTGCCTCAGAAAGGCAGCTTCCAGATGGTGC
ACTGCAACTGCAGCGTGCACGAGTGCTGCGAATGTCTGGTGCCTGTGCCTACCGCCAAGCTGAACGATAC
CCTGCTGATGTGCCTGAAGATCACCTCTGGCGGCGTGATCTTTCAGAGCCCTCTGATGAGCGTGCAGCCC
ATCAACATGGTCAAGCCCGATCCTCCACTGGGACTGCACATGGAAATCACCGACGACGGCAATCTGAAGA
TCTCTTGGAGCAGCCCTCCTCTGGTGCCCTTTCCACTGCAATACCAAGTGAAGTACAGCGAGAACAGCAC
CACCGTGATCCGCGAGGCCGATAAGATCGTGTCTGCCACAAGCCTGCTGGTGGACTCTATCCTGCCTGGC
AGCAGCTACGAGGTGCAAGTGCGGGGCAAAAGACTGGACGGCCCTGGCATTTGGAGCGATTGGAGCACCC
CTAGAGTGTTCACGACCCAGGACGTGATCTACTTCCCACCTAAGATCCTGACCAGCGTGGGCAGCAACGT
GTCCTTTCACTGCATCTACAAGAAAGAGAACAAGATCGTCCCCAGCAAAGAAATCGTGTGGTGGATGAAC
CTGGCCGAGAAGATCCCTCAGAGCCAGTACGACGTGGTGTCCGACCACGTGTCCAAAGTGACCTTCTTCA
ACCTGAACGAGACAAAGCCCAGAGGCAAGTTCACCTACGACGCCGTGTACTGCTGCAACGAGCACGAATG
CCACCACAGATACGCCGAGCTGTACGTGATCGACGTGAACATCAACATCAGCTGCGAGACAGACGGCTAC
CTGACCAAGATGACCTGCCGGTGGTCTACCAGCACCATCCAGTCTCTGGCCGAGTCTACCCTGCAGCTGA
GATACCACAGAAGCAGCCTGTACTGCAGCGACATCCCCAGCATTCACCCCATCAGCGAGCCCAAGGATTG
CTACCTGCAGAGCGACGGCTTCTACGAGTGTATCTTTCAGCCCATCTTTCTGCTGAGCGGCTACACCATG
TGGATCAGAATCAACCACAGCCTGGGCAGCCTGGACTCCCCTCCTACATGTGTGCTGCCTGACAGCGTCG
TGAAGCCTCTGCCTCCATCTTCTGTGAAGGCCGAGATCACCATCAATATCGGCCTGCTGAAGATTAGCTG
GGAGAAGCCTGTGTTCCCCGAGAACAACCTGCAGTTCCAGATCAGATACGGCCTGTCCGGCAAAGAGGTC
CAGTGGAAGATGTACGAGGTGTACGACGCCAAGAGCAAGAGCGTGTCACTGCCCGTGCCTGATCTGTGTG
CCGTGTATGCAGTGCAAGTCCGGTGCAAGCGGCTGGATGGACTCGGCTACTGGTCCAACTGGTCTAACCC
TGCCTACACCGTGGTCATGGACATCAAGGTGCCCATGAGAGGCCCTGAGTTCTGGCGGATCATCAACGGC
GACACCATGAAGAAAGAAAAGAACGTGACCCTGCTGTGGAAGCCCCTGATGAAGAACGACTCCCTGTGCT
CCGTGCAGAGATACGTGATCAACCACCACACCAGCTGCAATGGAACTTGGAGCGAGGACGTGGGCAACCA
CACCAAGTTTACCTTTCTGTGGACCGAGCAGGCCCACACCGTGACTGTGCTGGCCATCAATTCTATCGGC
GCCAGCGTGGCCAACTTCAATCTGACCTTCAGCTGGCCCATGAGCAAAGTGAACATCGTGCAGAGCCTGA
GCGCCTATCCTCTGAACAGCAGCTGCGTGATCGTGTCCTGGATTCTGAGCCCCAGCGACTACAAGCTGAT
GTACTTCATCATCGAGTGGAAGAACCTGAATGAGGACGGCGAGATCAAGTGGCTGCGGATCAGCTCCAGC
GTGAAGAAGTACTACATCCACGACCACTTCATCCCCATCGAGAAGTACCAGTTCTCTCTGTACCCCATCT
TTATGGAAGGCGTGGGCAAGCCCAAGATCATCAATAGCTTCACCCAGGATGATATTGAGAAGCACCAGTC
CGAT
